Addgene plasmid #71461: pET/ELP-I-CAT
Purpose: (Empty Backbone) ELP-intein purification system
Depositing lab: David Wood. Depositing organization: Ohio State University. Publication: Simple bioseparations using self-cleaving elastin-like polypeptide tags. Banki MR, Feng L, Wood DW. Nat Methods. 2005 Sep;2(9):659-61. 10.1038/nmeth787 PubMed 16074986.
Backbone
  Vector backbone: pET21(+)
  Backbone manufacturer: Novagen
  Modifications to backbone: Added ELP and intein tags
  Vector type: Bacterial Expression
  Tag / fusion protein: ELP ((VPGXG)110) (N terminal on backbone); intein (N terminal on backbone)
Growth in bacteria
  Bacterial resistance: Ampicillin, 100 μg/mL
  Growth temperature: 37°C
  Growth strain: DH5alpha
  Copy number: Low Copy
Gene/Insert
  Cloning method: Restriction Enzyme
  Sequencing primers: 5′ T7 to sequence ELP; 3′ F1ori-R
Terms and licenses: Academic/Nonprofit Terms; Industry Terms: Not Available to Industry
Depositor comments: This plasmid contains the CAT gene, which can be replaced with your gene of interest using the unique BsrG I site (TGTACA) at the end of the intein and one of several sites downstream from the product protein (typically Hind III). More info on cloning can be found in supplemental document ELP cloning manual. Please NOTE- the Addgene diagnostic digest result confirms the presence of ELP-intein.
How to cite: pET/ELP-I-CAT was a gift from David Wood (Addgene plasmid # 71461 ; http://n2t.net/addgene:71461 ; RRID:Addgene_71461)
