[The description below was written by a language model from this plasmid's Addgene catalogue record and pLannotate feature annotations shown in this document.]
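Description:
pET/ELP-I-CAT is a bacterial expression plasmid built on the Novagen pET21(+) backbone and used as the parent vector of an ELP-intein, chromatography-free protein purification system. It carries a ColE1/pBR322-type origin together with the bom region and the rop gene, consistent with its low-copy listing. An f1 origin is also present, and selection is through β-lactamase (ampicillin resistance). Short tetracycline-resistance fragments flanking the lacI cassette are non-functional remnants of the pBR322 lineage.

The expression cassette follows the standard pET layout: a T7 promoter with an adjacent lac operator, the T7 gene 10 ribosome binding site, a T7 terminator, and a plasmid-borne lacI gene. Transcription therefore depends on a host supplying T7 RNA polymerase and is inducible with IPTG. According to the record, the open reading frame encodes an N-terminal elastin-like polypeptide tag of 110 VPGXG repeats, followed by an intein and then chloramphenicol acetyltransferase (CAT) as a placeholder product protein. The feature table does not annotate the ELP itself, but a long unannotated stretch between the RBS and the intein would accommodate it. The intein appears as a fragment matching the Mycobacterium tuberculosis RecA intein. A short His-tag fragment lies downstream of cat, but the record does not say whether it is translated.

In use, CAT is swapped for a gene of interest by restriction cloning, using a unique BsrGI site at the end of the intein and a downstream site, typically HindIII. The ELP allows the fusion to be recovered by reversible precipitation, and intein self-cleavage then releases the target protein from the tag.
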