Features (pLannotate 1.2.2; 20 found; start..end, strand, type, name):
     12..467     +  rep_origin     f1 ori (sequence partly withheld): f1 bacteriophage origin of replication; arrow indicates direction of (+) strand synthesis
    494..598     +  promoter       AmpR promoter: bla
    599..1459    +  CDS            AmpR: β-lactamase; bla; confers resistance to ampicillin, carbenicillin, and related antibiotics
   1630..2218    +  rep_origin     ori: high-copy-number ColE1/pMB1/pBR322/pUC origin of replication
   2404..2546    -  misc_feature   bom: basis of mobility region from pBR322
   2648..2839    -  CDS            rop: Rop protein, which maintains plasmids at low copy number; rop
   2856..3236    +  CDS            YPB1_ECOLX: Protein predicted: Swiss-Prot protein existence level 4. From Escherichia coli.
   3308..3599    -  CDS            TcR (fragment): tetracycline efflux protein; tet; confers resistance to tetracycline
   3614..3635    -  protein_bind   CAP binding site: CAP binding activates transcription in the presence of cAMP. E. coli catabolite activator protein
   3648..4730    -  CDS            lacI: lac repressor; lacI; The lac repressor binds to the lac operator to inhibit transcription in E. coli. This inhibition can be relieved by adding lactose or isopropyl-β-D-thiogalactopyranoside (IPTG).
   4731..4808    -  promoter       lacI promoter: lacI
   4816..5095    -  CDS            TcR (fragment): tetracycline efflux protein; tet; confers resistance to tetracycline
   5117..5135    +  promoter       T7 promoter: promoter for bacteriophage T7 RNA polymerase
   5136..5160    +  protein_bind   lac operator: The lac repressor binds to the lac operator to inhibit transcription in E. coli. This inhibition can be relieved by adding lactose or isopropyl-β-D-thiogalactopyranoside (IPTG). lac repressor encoded by lacI
   5179..5201    +  RBS            RBS: efficient ribosome binding site from bacteriophage T7 gene 10 (Olins and Rangwala, 1989)
   6949..7275    +  CDS            recA (fragment): RECA_MYCTU - Experimental evidence at protein level: Swiss-Prot protein existence level 1. PI-MtuI is an endonuclease. From Mycobacterium tuberculosis (strain ATCC 25618 / H37Rv).
   7450..8106    +  CDS            cat: CAT_ECOLX - Experimental evidence at protein level: Swiss-Prot protein existence level 1. This enzyme is an effector of chloramphenicol resistance in bacteria. From Escherichia coli. This protein is used as a marker in many commonly used cloning vectors, such as pACYC184.
   8136..8153    +  CDS            9xHis (fragment): 9xHis affinity tag
   8163..8212    +  CDS            SET1 (fragment): solubility-enhancement tag derived from T7 phage gene 10B
   8220..8267    +  terminator     T7 terminator: transcription terminator for bacteriophage T7 RNA polymerase
>Addgene plasmid #71461 | pET/ELP-I-CAT | depositor full sequence | sequence record 128744 | pET/ELP-I-CAT sequence 8292 bps
TGGCGAATGGG
[124 nt withheld, positions 12-135]
C
[91 nt withheld, positions 137-227]
A
[49 nt withheld, positions 229-277]
CCTTTGACGTTGGAGTCCACGTTCTTT
[37 nt withheld, positions 305-341]
ACCCTATCTCGGTCTATTCTTTTGATTTATAAGGGATTTTGCCGATTTCGGCCTATTGGTTAAAAAATGA
GCTGATTTAACAAAAATTTAACGCGAATTTTAACAAAATATTAACGTTTACAATTTCAGGTGGCACTTTT
CGGGGAAATGTGCGCGGAACCCCTATTTGTTTATTTTTCTAAATACATTCAAATATGTATCCGCTCATGA
GACAATAACCCTGATAAATGCTTCAATAATATTGAAAAAGGAAGAGTATGAGTATTCAACATTTCCGTGT
CGCCCTTATTCCCTTTTTTGCGGCATTTTGCCTTCCTGTTTTTGCTCACCCAGAAACGCTGGTGAAAGTA
AAAGATGCTGAAGATCAGTTGGGTGCACGAGTGGGTTACATCGAACTGGATCTCAACAGCGGTAAGATCC
TTGAGAGTTTTCGCCCCGAAGAACGTTTTCCAATGATGAGCACTTTTAAAGTTCTGCTATGTGGCGCGGT
ATTATCCCGTATTGACGCCGGGCAAGAGCAACTCGGTCGCCGCATACACTATTCTCAGAATGACTTGGTT
GAGTACTCACCAGTCACAGAAAAGCATCTTACGGATGGCATGACAGTAAGAGAATTATGCAGTGCTGCCA
TAACCATGAGTGATAACACTGCGGCCAACTTACTTCTGACAACGATCGGAGGACCGAAGGAGCTAACCGC
TTTTTTGCACAACATGGGGGATCATGTAACTCGCCTTGATCGTTGGGAACCGGAGCTGAATGAAGCCATA
CCAAACGACGAGCGTGACACCACGATGCCTGCAGCAATGGCAACAACGTTGCGCAAACTATTAACTGGCG
AACTACTTACTCTAGCTTCCCGGCAACAATTAATAGACTGGATGGAGGCGGATAAAGTTGCAGGACCACT
TCTGCGCTCGGCCCTTCCGGCTGGCTGGTTTATTGCTGATAAATCTGGAGCCGGTGAGCGTGGGTCTCGC
GGTATCATTGCAGCACTGGGGCCAGATGGTAAGCCCTCCCGTATCGTAGTTATCTACACGACGGGGAGTC
AGGCAACTATGGATGAACGAAATAGACAGATCGCTGAGATAGGTGCCTCACTGATTAAGCATTGGTAACT
GTCAGACCAAGTTTACTCATATATACTTTAGATTGATTTAAAACTTCATTTTTAATTTAAAAGGATCTAG
GTGAAGATCCTTTTTGATAATCTCATGACCAAAATCCCTTAACGTGAGTTTTCGTTCCACTGAGCGTCAG
ACCCCGTAGAAAAGATCAAAGGATCTTCTTGAGATCCTTTTTTTCTGCGCGTAATCTGCTGCTTGCAAAC
AAAAAAACCACCGCTACCAGCGGTGGTTTGTTTGCCGGATCAAGAGCTACCAACTCTTTTTCCGAAGGTA
ACTGGCTTCAGCAGAGCGCAGATACCAAATACTGTCCTTCTAGTGTAGCCGTAGTTAGGCCACCACTTCA
AGAACTCTGTAGCACCGCCTACATACCTCGCTCTGCTAATCCTGTTACCAGTGGCTGCTGCCAGTGGCGA
TAAGTCGTGTCTTACCGGGTTGGACTCAAGACGATAGTTACCGGATAAGGCGCAGCGGTCGGGCTGAACG
GGGGGTTCGTGCACACAGCCCAGCTTGGAGCGAACGACCTACACCGAACTGAGATACCTACAGCGTGAGC
TATGAGAAAGCGCCACGCTTCCCGAAGGGAGAAAGGCGGACAGGTATCCGGTAAGCGGCAGGGTCGGAAC
AGGAGAGCGCACGAGGGAGCTTCCAGGGGGAAACGCCTGGTATCTTTATAGTCCTGTCGGGTTTCGCCAC
CTCTGACTTGAGCGTCGATTTTTGTGATGCTCGTCAGGGGGGCGGAGCCTATGGAAAAACGCCAGCAACG
CGGCCTTTTTACGGTTCCTGGCCTTTTGCTGGCCTTTTGCTCACATGTTCTTTCCTGCGTTATCCCCTGA
TTCTGTGGATAACCGTATTACCGCCTTTGAGTGAGCTGATACCGCTCGCCGCAGCCGAACGACCGAGCGC
AGCGAGTCAGTGAGCGAGGAAGCGGAAGAGCGCCTGATGCGGTATTTTCTCCTTACGCATCTGTGCGGTA
TTTCACACCGCATATATGGTGCACTCTCAGTACAATCTGCTCTGATGCCGCATAGTTAAGCCAGTATACA
CTCCGCTATCGCTACGTGACTGGGTCATGGCTGCGCCCCGACACCCGCCAACACCCGCTGACGCGCCCTG
ACGGGCTTGTCTGCTCCCGGCATCCGCTTACAGACAAGCTGTGACCGTCTCCGGGAGCTGCATGTGTCAG
AGGTTTTCACCGTCATCACCGAAACGCGCGAGGCAGCTGCGGTAAAGCTCATCAGCGTGGTCGTGAAGCG
ATTCACAGATGTCTGCCTGTTCATCCGCGTCCAGCTCGTTGAGTTTCTCCAGAAGCGTTAATGTCTGGCT
TCTGATAAAGCGGGCCATGTTAAGGGCGGTTTTTTCCTGTTTGGTCACTGATGCCTCCGTGTAAGGGGGA
TTTCTGTTCATGGGGGTAATGATACCGATGAAACGAGAGAGGATGCTCACGATACGGGTTACTGATGATG
AACATGCCCGGTTACTGGAACGTTGTGAGGGTAAACAACTGGCGGTATGGATGCGGCGGGACCAGAGAAA
AATCACTCAGGGTCAATGCCAGCGCTTCGTTAATACAGATGTAGGTGTTCCACAGGGTAGCCAGCAGCAT
CCTGCGATGCAGATCCGGAACATAATGGTGCAGGGCGCTGACTTCCGCGTTTCCAGACTTTACGAAACAC
GGAAACCGAAGACCATTCATGTTGTTGCTCAGGTCGCAGACGTTTTGCAGCAGCAGTCGCTTCACGTTCG
CTCGCGTATCGGTGATTCATTCTGCTAACCAGTAAGGCAACCCCGCCAGCCTAGCCGGGTCCTCAACGAC
AGGAGCACGATCATGCGCACCCGTGGGGCCGCCATGCCGGCGATAATGGCCTGCTTCTCGCCGAAACGTT
TGGTGGCGGGACCAGTGACGAAGGCTTGAGCGAGGGCGTGCAAGATTCCGAATACCGCAAGCGACAGGCC
GATCATCGTCGCGCTCCAGCGAAAGCGGTCCTCGCCGAAAATGACCCAGAGCGCTGCCGGCACCTGTCCT
ACGAGTTGCATGATAAAGAAGACAGTCATAAGTGCGGCGACGATAGTCATGCCCCGCGCCCACCGGAAGG
AGCTGACTGGGTTGAAGGCTCTCAAGGGCATCGGTCGAGATCCCGGTGCCTAATGAGTGAGCTAACTTAC
ATTAATTGCGTTGCGCTCACTGCCCGCTTTCCAGTCGGGAAACCTGTCGTGCCAGCTGCATTAATGAATC
GGCCAACGCGCGGGGAGAGGCGGTTTGCGTATTGGGCGCCAGGGTGGTTTTTCTTTTCACCAGTGAGACG
GGCAACAGCTGATTGCCCTTCACCGCCTGGCCCTGAGAGAGTTGCAGCAAGCGGTCCACGCTGGTTTGCC
CCAGCAGGCGAAAATCCTGTTTGATGGTGGTTAACGGCGGGATATAACATGAGCTGTCTTCGGTATCGTC
GTATCCCACTACCGAGATATCCGCACCAACGCGCAGCCCGGACTCGGTAATGGCGCGCATTGCGCCCAGC
GCCATCTGATCGTTGGCAACCAGCATCGCAGTGGGAACGATGCCCTCATTCAGCATTTGCATGGTTTGTT
GAAAACCGGACATGGCACTCCAGTCGCCTTCCCGTTCCGCTATCGGCTGAATTTGATTGCGAGTGAGATA
TTTATGCCAGCCAGCCAGACGCAGACGCGCCGAGACAGAACTTAATGGGCCCGCTAACAGCGCGATTTGC
TGGTGACCCAATGCGACCAGATGCTCCACGCCCAGTCGCGTACCGTCTTCATGGGAGAAAATAATACTGT
TGATGGGTGTCTGGTCAGAGACATCAAGAAATAACGCCGGAACATTAGTGCAGGCAGCTTCCACAGCAAT
GGCATCCTGGTCATCCAGCGGATAGTTAATGATCAGCCCACTGACGCGTTGCGCGAGAAGATTGTGCACC
GCCGCTTTACAGGCTTCGACGCCGCTTCGTTCTACCATCGACACCACCACGCTGGCACCCAGTTGATCGG
CGCGAGATTTAATCGCCGCGACAATTTGCGACGGCGCGTGCAGGGCCAGACTGGAGGTGGCAACGCCAAT
CAGCAACGACTGTTTGCCCGCCAGTTGTTGTGCCACGCGGTTGGGAATGTAATTCAGCTCCGCCATCGCC
GCTTCCACTTTTTCCCGCGTTTTCGCAGAAACGTGGCTGGCCTGGTTCACCACGCGGGAAACGGTCTGAT
AAGAGACACCGGCATACTCTGCGACATCGTATAACGTTACTGGTTTCACATTCACCACCCTGAATTGACT
CTCTTCCGGGCGCTATCATGCCATACCGCGAAAGGTTTTGCGCCATTCGATGGTGTCCGGGATCTCGACG
CTCTCCCTTATGCGACTCCTGCATTAGGAAGCAGCCCAGTAGTAGGTTGAGGCCGTTGAGCACCGCCGCC
GCAAGGAATGGTGCATGCAAGGAGATGGCGCCCAACAGTCCCCCGGCCACGGGGCCTGCCACCATACCCA
CGCCGAAACAAGCGCTCATGAGCCCGAAGTGGCGAGCCCGATCTTCCCCATCGGTGATGTCGGCGATATA
GGCGCCAGCAACCGCACCTGTGGCGCCGGTGATGCCGGCCACGATGCGTCCGGCGTAGAGGATCGAGATC
TCGATCCCGCGAAATTAATACGACTCACTATAGGGGAATTGTGAGCGGATAACAATTCCCCTCTAGGATC
CAATAATTTTGTTTAACTTTAAGAAGGAGATATACATATGGGCCACGGCGTGGGTGTTCCGGGCGTGGGT
GTTCCGGGTGGCGGTGTGCCGGGCGCAGGTGTTCCTGGTGTAGGTGTGCCGGGTGTTGGTGTGCCGGGTG
TTGGTGTACCAGGTGGCGGTGTTCCGGGTGCAGGCGTTCCGGGTGGCGGTGTGCCGGGCGTGGGTGTTCC
GGGCGTGGGTGTTCCGGGTGGCGGTGTGCCGGGCGCAGGTGTTCCTGGTGTAGGTGTGCCGGGTGTTGGT
GTGCCGGGTGTTGGTGTACCAGGTGGCGGTGTTCCGGGTGCAGGCGTTCCGGGTGGCGGTGTGCCGGGCG
TGGGTGTTCCGGGCGTGGGTGTTCCGGGTGGCGGTGTGCCGGGCGCAGGTGTTCCTGGTGTAGGTGTGCC
GGGTGTTGGTGTGCCGGGTGTTGGTGTACCAGGTGGCGGTGTTCCGGGTGCAGGCGTTCCGGGTGGCGGT
GTGCCGGGCGTGGGTGTTCCGGGCGTGGGTGTTCCGGGTGGCGGTGTGCCGGGCGCAGGTGTTCCTGGTG
TAGGTGTGCCGGGTGTTGGTGTGCCGGGTGTTGGTGTACCAGGTGGCGGTGTTCCGGGTGCAGGCGTTCC
GGGTGGCGGTGTGCCGGGCGTGGGTGTTCCGGGCGTGGGTGTTCCGGGTGGCGGTGTGCCGGGCGCAGGT
GTTCCTGGTGTAGGTGTGCCGGGTGTTGGTGTGCCGGGTGTTGGTGTACCAGGTGGCGGTGTTCCGGGTG
CAGGCGTTCCGGGTGGCGGTGTGCCGGGCGTGGGTGTTCCGGGCGTGGGTGTTCCGGGTGGCGGTGTGCC
GGGCGCAGGTGTTCCTGGTGTAGGTGTGCCGGGTGTTGGTGTGCCGGGTGTTGGTGTACCAGGTGGCGGT
GTTCCGGGTGCAGGCGTTCCGGGTGGCGGTGTGCCGGGCGTGGGTGTTCCGGGCGTGGGTGTTCCGGGTG
GCGGTGTGCCGGGCGCAGGTGTTCCTGGTGTAGGTGTGCCGGGTGTTGGTGTGCCGGGTGTTGGTGTACC
AGGTGGCGGTGTTCCGGGTGCAGGCGTTCCGGGTGGCGGTGTGCCGGGCGTGGGTGTTCCGGGCGTGGGT
GTTCCGGGTGGCGGTGTGCCGGGCGCAGGTGTTCCTGGTGTAGGTGTGCCGGGTGTTGGTGTGCCGGGTG
TTGGTGTACCAGGTGGCGGTGTTCCGGGTGCAGGCGTTCCGGGTGGCGGTGTGCCGGGCGTGGGTGTTCC
GGGCGTGGGTGTTCCGGGTGGCGGTGTGCCGGGCGCAGGTGTTCCTGGTGTAGGTGTGCCGGGTGTTGGT
GTGCCGGGTGTTGGTGTACCAGGTGGCGGTGTTCCGGGTGCAGGCGTTCCGGGTGGCGGTGTGCCGGGCG
TGGGTGTTCCGGGCGTGGGTGTTCCGGGTGGCGGTGTGCCGGGCGCAGGTGTTCCTGGTGTAGGTGTGCC
GGGTGTTGGTGTGCCGGGTGTTGGTGTACCAGGTGGCGGTGTTCCGGGTGCAGGCGTTCCGGGTGGCGGT
GTGCCGGGCGTGGGTGTTCCGGGCGTGGGTGTTCCGGGTGGCGGTGTGCCGGGCGCAGGTGTTCCTGGTG
TAGGTGTGCCGGGTGTTGGTGTGCCGGGTGTTGGTGTACCAGGTGGCGGTGTTCCGGGTGCAGGCGTTCC
GGGTGGCGGTGTGCCGGGCGGGCTGGTGAGCTCGAACAACAACAACAATAACAATAACAACAACCTCGGG
ATCGAGGGAAGGATTTCAGAATTCGCCCTCGCAGAGGGCACTCGGATCTTCGATCCGGTCACCGGTACAA
CGCATCGCATCGAGGATGTTGTCGGTGGGCGCAAGCCTATTCATGTCGTGGCTGCTGCCAAGGACGGAAC
GCTGCATGCGCGGCCCGTGGTGTCCTGGTTCGACCAGGGAACGCGGGATGTGATCGGGTTGCGGATCGCC
GGTGGCGCCATCCTGTGGGCGACACCCGATCACAAGGTGCTGACAGAGTACGGCTGGCGTGCCGCCGGGG
AACTCCGCAAGGGAGACAGGGTGGCGCAACCGCGACGCTTCGATGGATTCGGTGACAGTGCGCCGATTCC
GGCGCGCGTGCAGGCGCTCGCGGATGCCCTGGATGACAAATTCCTGCACGACATGCTGGCGGAAGAACTC
CGCTATTCCGTGATCCGAGAAGTGCTGCCAACGCGGCGGGCACGAACGTTCGGCCTCGAGGTCGAGGAAC
TGCACACCCTCGTCGCCGAAGGGGTTGTTGTACACAACATGGAGAAAAAAATCACTGGATATACCACCGT
TGATATATCCCAATGGCATCGTAAAGAACATTTTGAGGCATTTCAGTCAGTTGCTCAATGTACCTATAAC
CAGACCGTTCAGCTGGATATTACGGCCTTTTTAAAGACCGTAAAGAAAAATAAGCACAAGTTTTATCCGG
CCTTTATTCACATTCTTGCCCGCCTGATGAATGCTCATCCGGAATTTCGTATGGCAATGAAAGACGGTGA
GCTGGTGATATGGGATAGTGTTCACCCTTGTTACACCGTTTTCCATGAGCAAACTGAAACGTTTTCATCG
CTCTGGAGTGAATACCACGACGATTTCCGGCAGTTTCTACACATATATTCGCAAGATGTGGCGTGTTACG
GTGAAAACCTGGCCTATTTCCCTAAAGGGTTTATTGAGAATATGTTTTTCGTCTCAGCCAATCCCTGGGT
GAGTTTCACCAGTTTTGATTTAAACGTGGCCAATATGGACAACTTCTTCGCCCCCGTTTTCACCATGGGC
AAATATTATACGCAAGGCGACAAGGTGCTGATGCCGCTGGCGATTCAGGTTCATCATGCCGTCTGTGATG
GCTTCCATGTCGGCAGAATGCTTAATGAATTACAACAGTACTGCGATGAGTGGCAGGGCGGGGCGTAATG
AGCAAGCTTGCGGCCGCACTCGAGCACCACCACCACCACCACTGAGATCCGGCTGCTAACAAAGCCCGAA
AGGAAGCTGAGTTGGCTGCTGCCACCGCTGAGCAATAACTAGCATAACCCCTTGGGGCCTCTAAACGGGT
CTTGAGGGGTTTTTTGCTGAAAGGAGGAACTATATCCGGAT
