>Addgene plasmid #71461 | pET/ELP-I-CAT | addgene partial sequence | sequence record 141742 | T7term 5'-GCTAGTTATTGCTCAGCGG-3'
ATTACGCCCCGCCCTGCCACTCATCGCAGTACTGTTGTAATTCATTAAGCATTCTGCCGACATGGAAGCC
ATCACAAACGGCATGATGAACCTGAATCGCCAGCGGCATCAGCACCTTGTCGCCTTGCGTATAATATTTG
CCCATGGTGAAAACGGGGGCGAAGAAGTTGTCCATATTGGCCACGTTTAAATCAAAACTGGTGAAACTCA
CCCAGGGATTGGCTGAGACGAAAAACATATTCTCAATAAACCCTTTAGGGAAATAGGCCAGGTTTTCACC
GTAACACGCCACATCTTGCGAATATATGTGTAGAAACTGCCGGAAATCGTCGTGGTATTCACTCCAGAGC
GATGAAAACGTTTCAGTTTGCTCATGGAAAACGGTGTAACAAGGGTGAACACTATCCCATATCACCAGCT
CACCGTCTTTCATTGCCATACGAAATTCCGGATGAGCATTCATCACGCGGGCAAGAATGTGAATAAAGGC
CGGATAAAACTTGTGCTTATTTTTCTTTACGGTCTTTAAAAAGGCCGTAATATCCAGCTGAACGGTCTGG
TTATAGGTACATTGAGCAACTGACTGAAATGCCTCAAAATGTTCTTTACGATGCC
